>Addgene plasmid #192849 | pGEMT-mMyh7CDS | addgene full sequence | sequence record 380207 | Addgene NGS Result
TGGTGAGTACTCAACCAAGTCATTCTGAGAATAGTGTATGCGGCGACCGAGTTGCTCTTGCCCGGCGTCA
ATACGGGATAATACCGCGCCACATAGCAGAACTTTAAAAGTGCTCATCATTGGAAAACGTTCTTCGGGGC
GAAAACTCTCAAGGATCTTACCGCTGTTGAGATCCAGTTCGATGTAACCCACTCGTGCACCCAACTGATC
TTCAGCATCTTTTACTTTCACCAGCGTTTCTGGGTGAGCAAAAACAGGAAGGCAAAATGCCGCAAAAAAG
GGAATAAGGGCGACACGGAAATGTTGAATACTCATACTCTTCCTTTTTCAATATTATTGAAGCATTTATC
AGGGTTATTGTCTCATGAGCGGATACATATTTGAATGTATTTAGAAAAATAAACAAATAGGGGTTCCGCG
CACATTTCCCCGAAAAGTGCCACCTGATGCGGTGTGAAATACCGCACAGATGCGTAAGGAGAAAATACCG
CATCAGGAAATTGTAAGCGTTAATATTTTGTTAAAATTCGCGTTAAATTTTTGTTAAATCAGCTCATTTT
TTAACCAATAGGCCGAAATCGGCAAAATCCCTTATAAATCAAAAGAATAGACCGAGATAGGGT
[37 nt withheld, positions 624-660]
AAAGAACGTGGACTCCAACGTCAAAGG
[49 nt withheld, positions 688-736]
T
[91 nt withheld, positions 738-828]
G
[124 nt withheld, positions 830-953]
CCATTCGCCATTCAGGCTGCGCAACTGTTGGGAAGGGCGATCGGTGCGGGCCTCTTCGCTATTACGCCAG
CTGGCGAAAGGGGGATGTGCTGCAAGGCGATTAAGTTGGGTAACGCCAGGGTTTTCCCAGTCACGACGTT
GTAAAACGACGGCCAGTGAATTGTAATACGACTCACTATAGGGCGAATTGGGCCCGACGTCGCATGCTCC
CGGCCGCCATGGCGGCCGCGGGAATTCGATTGAACCAGACGGCACTGAAGAGGCTGACAAATCAGCCTAC
CTCATGGGGCTGAACTCAGCTGACCTGCTTAAGGGGCTGTGCCATCCTAGAGTCAAAGTGGGCAACGAGT
ACGTCACCAAGGGGCAGAATGTTCAGCAGGTGTCATATGCCATCGGGGCACTGGCCAAGTCAGTGTACGA
GAAGATGTTCAACTGGATGGTGACACGCATCAACGCAACCCTGGAGACCAAGCAGCCGCGCCAGTACTTC
ATAGGTGTCCTGGACATTGCCGGCTTTGAGATCTTCGATTTCAACAGCTTTGAGCAGCTGTGCATCAACT
TCACCAATGAGAAGCTGCAGCAGTTCTTCAACCACCACATGTTCGTGCTGGAGCAGGAGGAGTACAAGAA
GGAGGGCATTGAGTGGACATTCATAGACTTCGGCATGGACTTGCAGGCCTGCATTGACCTCATCGAGAAG
CCCATGGGCATCATGTCCATCCTTGAGGAGGAGTGCATGTTCCCCAAGGCCACAGACATGACCTTCAAGG
CCAAGCTGTACGACAACCACCTGGGCAAGTCCAACAACTTCCAGAAGCCTCGCAATGTCAAGGGGAAGCA
GGAAGCCCACTTCTCCTTGGTCCACTATGCTGGCACTGTGGACTACAATATCCTGGGCTGGCTACAGAAG
AACAAGGACCCACTCAATGAGACAGTGGTGGGTTTGTACCAGAAGTCTTCCCTCAAGCTGCTCAGCAATC
TATTTGCCAACTATGCTGGAGCTGATGCCCCGGCGGACAAAGGCAAAGGCAAGGCAAAGAAAGGCTCATC
CTTTCAGACCGTGTCTGCTCTGCACAGAGAAAATCTGAACAAACTTATGACAAACTTGCGCTCCACGCAC
CCTCACTTTGTACGCTGCATCATCCCCAGTGAGACAAAGTCGCCAGGGGTGATGGACAGTCCCCTGGTCA
TGCACCAGCTGCGATGCAATGGCGTGCTGGAGGGTATCCGCATCTGCAGGAAGGGCTTTCCCAACCGCAT
TCTCTATGGGGACTTCCGGCAGAGGTATCGAATCACTAGTGAATTCGCGGCCGCCTGCAGGTCGACCATA
TGGGAGAGCTCCCAACGCGTTGGATGCATAGCTTGAGTATTCTATAGTGTCACCTAAATAGCTTGGCGTA
ATCATGGTCATAGCTGTTTCCTGTGTGAAATTGTTATCCGCTCACAATTCCACACAACATACGAGCCGGA
AGCATAAAGTGTAAAGCCTGGGGTGCCTAATGAGTGAGCTAACTCACATTAATTGCGTTGCGCTCACTGC
CCGCTTTCCAGTCGGGAAACCTGTCGTGCCAGCTGCATTAATGAATCGGCCAACGCGCGGGGAGAGGCGG
TTTGCGTATTGGGCGCTCTTCCGCTTCCTCGCTCACTGACTCGCTGCGCTCGGTCGTTCGGCTGCGGCGA
GCGGTATCAGCTCACTCAAAGGCGGTAATACGGTTATCCACAGAATCAGGGGATAACGCAGGAAAGAACA
TGTGAGCAAAAGGCCAGCAAAAGGCCAGGAACCGTAAAAAGGCCGCGTTGCTGGCGTTTTTCCATAGGCT
CCGCCCCCCTGACGAGCATCACAAAAATCGACGCTCAAGTCAGAGGTGGCGAAACCCGACAGGACTATAA
AGATACCAGGCGTTTCCCCCTGGAAGCTCCCTCGTGCGCTCTCCTGTTCCGACCCTGCCGCTTACCGGAT
ACCTGTCCGCCTTTCTCCCTTCGGGAAGCGTGGCGCTTTCTCATAGCTCACGCTGTAGGTATCTCAGTTC
GGTGTAGGTCGTTCGCTCCAAGCTGGGCTGTGTGCACGAACCCCCCGTTCAGCCCGACCGCTGCGCCTTA
TCCGGTAACTATCGTCTTGAGTCCAACCCGGTAAGACACGACTTATCGCCACTGGCAGCAGCCACTGGTA
ACAGGATTAGCAGAGCGAGGTATGTAGGCGGTGCTACAGAGTTCTTGAAGTGGTGGCCTAACTACGGCTA
CACTAGAAGAACAGTATTTGGTATCTGCGCTCTGCTGAAGCCAGTTACCTTCGGAAAAAGAGTTGGTAGC
TCTTGATCCGGCAAACAAACCACCGCTGGTAGCGGTGGTTTTTTTGTTTGCAAGCAGCAGATTACGCGCA
GAAAAAAAGGATCTCAAGAAGATCCTTTGATCTTTTCTACGGGGTCTGACGCTCAGTGGAACGAAAACTC
ACGTTAAGGGATTTTGGTCATGAGATTATCAAAAAGGATCTTCACCTAGATCCTTTTAAATTAAAAATGA
AGTTTTAAATCAATCTAAAGTATATATGAGTAAACTTGGTCTGACAGTTACCAATGCTTAATCAGTGAGG
CACCTATCTCAGCGATCTGTCTATTTCGTTCATCCATAGTTGCCTGACTCCCCGTCGTGTAGATAACTAC
GATACGGGAGGGCTTACCATCTGGCCCCAGTGCTGCAATGATACCGCGAGACCCACGCTCACCGGCTCCA
GATTTATCAGCAATAAACCAGCCAGCCGGAAGGGCCGAGCGCAGAAGTGGTCCTGCAACTTTATCCGCCT
CCATCCAGTCTATTAATTGTTGCCGGGAAGCTAGAGTAAGTAGTTCGCCAGTTAATAGTTTGCGCAACGT
TGTTGCCATTGCTACAGGCATCGTGGTGTCACGCTCGTCGTTTGGTATGGCTTCATTCAGCTCCGGTTCC
CAACGATCAAGGCGAGTTACATGATCCCCCATGTTGTGCAAAAAAGCGGTTAGCTCCTTCGGTCCTCCGA
TCGTTGTCAGAAGTAAGTTGGCCGCAGTGTTATCACTCATGGTTATGGCAGCACTGCATAATTCTCTTAC
TGTCATGCCATCCGTAAGATGCTTTTCTGTGAC
Features (pLannotate 1.2.2; 14 found; start..end, strand, type, name):
    316..420     -  promoter       AmpR promoter: bla
    447..497     +  misc_feature   bom (fragment): basis of mobility region from pBR322
    525..953     -  rep_origin     f1 ori (sequence partly withheld): f1 bacteriophage origin of replication; arrow indicates direction of (+) strand synthesis
    957..1114    -  CDS            lacZα (fragment): LacZα fragment of β-galactosidase; lacZ fragment
   1117..1135    +  promoter       T7 promoter: promoter for bacteriophage T7 RNA polymerase
   1384..2247    +  CDS            MYH7 (fragment): MYH7_RABIT - Experimental evidence at protein level: Swiss-Prot protein existence level 1. Myosins are actin-based motor molecules with ATPase activity essential for muscle contraction. Forms regular bipolar thick filaments that, together with actin thin filaments, constitute the fundamental contractile unit of skeletal and cardiac muscle. From Oryctolagus cuniculus (Rabbit).
   2250..2312    -  CDS            VESPI_VESMG (fragment): Experimental evidence at protein level: Swiss-Prot protein existence level 1. Shows contractile activity on isolated ileum smooth muscle. From Vespa magnifica (Hornet).
   2324..2342    -  promoter       SP6 promoter: promoter for bacteriophage SP6 RNA polymerase
   2384..2400    -  protein_bind   lac operator: The lac repressor binds to the lac operator to inhibit transcription in E. coli. This inhibition can be relieved by adding lactose or isopropyl-β-D-thiogalactopyranoside (IPTG). lac repressor encoded by lacI
   2408..2438    -  promoter       lac promoter: promoter for the E. coli lac operon
   2453..2474    -  protein_bind   CAP binding site: CAP binding activates transcription in the presence of cAMP. E. coli catabolite activator protein
   2487..2579    -  CDS            lacI (fragment): lac repressor; lacI; The lac repressor binds to the lac operator to inhibit transcription in E. coli. This inhibition can be relieved by adding lactose or isopropyl-β-D-thiogalactopyranoside (IPTG).
   2762..3350    -  rep_origin     ori: high-copy-number ColE1/pMB1/pBR322/pUC origin of replication
   3521..315     -  CDS            AmpR (across the origin): β-lactamase; bla; confers resistance to ampicillin, carbenicillin, and related antibiotics
