[The description below was written by a language model from this plasmid's Addgene catalogue record and pLannotate feature annotations shown in this document.]
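Description:
pGEMT-mMyh7CDS is a small bacterial cloning and in vitro transcription plasmid built on the Promega pGEM-T Easy backbone, made to serve as a template for in situ hybridization probes against mouse myosin heavy chain 7 (Myh7, the beta/slow cardiac and skeletal muscle isoform). It is propagated in E. coli at high copy number from a ColE1/pUC-type origin and selected with ampicillin through the β-lactamase gene and its own promoter. The backbone also carries an f1 phage origin, which allows single-stranded DNA production. Remnants of the lac region are present as well (lac promoter, operator, CAP site and a lacZα fragment). In the empty vector these support blue/white screening, and here they are interrupted by the insert.

The payload is a fragment of about 1 kb from the Myh7 coding sequence, listed as flanked by intact EcoRI sites, in a plasmid of about 4.1 kb in total. It sits between opposing T7 and SP6 bacteriophage promoters, so run-off transcription from either side yields strand-specific RNA. One polymerase gives the antisense probe and the other the sense control, and the annotated orientation suggests the coding strand reads from the T7 side. The automated annotation labels the insert as a rabbit MYH7 fragment, which reflects homology to the closest database entry rather than the actual species. A short adjacent "hornet peptide" hit is probably a spurious match. The plasmid contains no eukaryotic promoter or expression elements. The associated work compares coding-region probes such as this one with untranslated-region probes for isoform-specific detection of myosin heavy chain transcripts by whole-mount in situ hybridization using digoxigenin-labelled RNA.
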