Addgene plasmid #192849: pGEMT-mMyh7CDS
Purpose: Plasmid to produce ISH probe for mMyh7 gene with CDS sequence
Depositing lab: Masafumi Inui. Depositing organization: Meiji University. Publication: Digoxigenin-labeled RNA probes for untranslated regions enable the isoform-specific gene expression analysis of myosin heavy chains in whole-mount in situ hybridization. Tanji M, Wada K, Sakamoto K, Ono Y, Inui M. Dev Growth Differ. 2022 Dec 14. doi: 10.1111/dgd.12832. PubMed 36517457.
Backbone
  Vector backbone: pGEM-Teasy
  Backbone manufacturer: Promega
  Backbone size w/o insert (bp): 3016
  Total vector size (bp): 4063
Growth in bacteria
  Bacterial resistance: Ampicillin, 100 μg/mL
  Growth temperature: 37°C
  Growth strain: DH5alpha
  Copy number: High Copy
Gene/Insert
  Gene/Insert name: myosin heavy chain 7 (alt name: Myh7)
  Species: M. musculus (mouse)
  Insert size (bp): 1048
  GenBank ID: NM_001361607
  Entrez Gene: Myh7 (a.k.a. B-MHC, MYH-beta/slow, MyHC-I, Myhc-b, Myhcb, beta-MHC, betaMHC, myHC-beta, myHC-slow)
  Cloning method: Restriction Enzyme; 5′ cloning site EcoRI (not destroyed); 3′ cloning site EcoRI (not destroyed)
  Sequencing primers: 5′ T7; 3′ SP6
Terms and licenses: Academic/Nonprofit Terms; Industry Terms: Not Available to Industry
How to cite: pGEMT-mMyh7CDS was a gift from Masafumi Inui (Addgene plasmid # 192849 ; http://n2t.net/addgene:192849 ; RRID:Addgene_192849)
